Addgene plasmid #20447: pWZL Neo Myr Flag CDK2
Depositing lab: William Hahn & Jean Zhao. Depositing organization: Dana-Farber Cancer Institute. Publication: Integrative Genomic Approaches Identify IKBKE as a Breast Cancer Oncogene (Kinase Library Clones). Boehm JS, Zhao JJ, Yao J, Kim SY, Firestein R, Dunn IF, Sjostrom SK, Garraway LA, Weremowicz S, Richardson AL, Greulich H, Stewart CJ, Mulvey LA, Shen RR, Ambrogio L, Hirozane-Kishikawa T, Hill DE, Vidal M, Meyerson M, Grenier JK, Hinkle G, Root DE, Roberts TM, Lander ES, Polyak K, Hahn WC. Cell. 2007 Jun 15. 129(6):1065-1079. 10.1016/j.cell.2007.03.052 PubMed 17574021.
Backbone
  Vector backbone: pWZL-Neo-Myr-Flag-DEST
  Backbone manufacturer: William Hahn Lab (available at Addgene, #15300)
  Vector type: Mammalian Expression, Retroviral
  Selectable markers: Neomycin (select with G418)
Growth in bacteria
  Bacterial resistance: Ampicillin, 100 μg/mL
  Growth temperature: 37°C
  Growth strain: Stbl3
  Growth instructions: Stbl3 cells to prevent recombination.
  Copy number: Unknown
Gene/Insert
  Gene/Insert name: CDK2 (alt name: cyclin-dependent kinase 2)
  Species: H. sapiens (human)
  Mutation: Y276C
  GenBank ID: NM_001798
  Entrez Gene: CDK2 (a.k.a. CDKN2, p33(CDK2))
  Tag / fusion protein: Myr (N terminal on backbone); Flag (N terminal on backbone)
  Cloning method: Gateway Cloning
  Sequencing primers: 5′ pWZL-Fwd (GAA CCT CCT CGT TCG ACC); 3′ pWZL-Rev (TTC CGG GCC CTC ACA TTG)
Resource information
  A portion of this plasmid was derived from a plasmid made by: 1-F2
Terms and licenses: Academic/Nonprofit Terms; Industry Terms: Not Available to Industry
Depositor comments: ORFs were cloned into Gateway compatible pEntry vectors. An LR recombination reaction was performed to move the ORF to pWZL-Neo-Myr-Flag DEST such that the ORF would have 5' myristoylation and flag tags. This plasmid is part of a kinase library, and the gene has been verified, but has not been fully sequenced for minor mutations. Please see the following link for plasmids from this article that are not part of the kinase library http://www.addgene.org/pubmed/17574021
How to cite: pWZL Neo Myr Flag CDK2 was a gift from William Hahn & Jean Zhao (Addgene plasmid # 20447 ; http://n2t.net/addgene:20447 ; RRID:Addgene_20447)
