[The description below was written by a language model from this plasmid's Addgene catalogue record, the feature table of its GenBank file and pLannotate feature annotations shown in this document.]
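Description:
pWZL Neo Myr Flag CDK2 is a Moloney murine leukemia virus-based retroviral expression plasmid carrying human cyclin-dependent kinase 2 (CDK2), built by Gateway LR recombination of an entry-clone ORF into the pWZL-Neo-Myr-Flag-DEST destination vector. It is one clone of a kinase ORF library assembled for functional screens in mammalian cells. The annotated full sequence (about 8.9 kb) shows a CMV enhancer/promoter joined to a partial LTR at the 5' end. This hybrid arrangement drives transcription of the viral genome in packaging cells. It is followed by a packaging signal and a truncated gag segment that aid encapsidation, and an MMLV LTR closes the provirus at the 3' end.

Between these elements, the CDK2 coding sequence is flanked by attB1 and attB2 sites left by recombination. It is fused at its N-terminus to a Src-derived myristoylation signal and a FLAG epitope. The FLAG tag and a Kozak sequence appear only in the separate partial GenBank record, which covers just the 774 bp around the 5' junction. The myristoylation signal targets the kinase to membranes, and FLAG allows detection or immunoprecipitation. An EMCV IRES downstream links translation of the neomycin phosphotransferase gene to the same transcript, so transduced cells can be selected with G418.

The record lists a Y276C substitution in CDK2, and the depositor notes that library clones were gene-verified but not fully sequenced for minor mutations. In bacteria the plasmid is maintained by a high-copy ColE1-type origin and ampicillin resistance. The backbone also carries an M13 origin and a fragment of Epstein-Barr virus oriP. A recombination-deficient host strain is recommended because of the repeated LTR sequences.
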