Features (pLannotate 1.2.2; 19 found; start..end, strand, type, name):
      3..380     +  enhancer       CMV enhancer: human cytomegalovirus immediate early enhancer
    382..581     +  promoter       CMV promoter: human cytomegalovirus (CMV) immediate early promoter
    598..742     +  LTR            3' LTR (ΔU3) (fragment): self-inactivating 3' long terminal repeat (LTR) from Moloney murine leukemia virus
    864..1138    +  misc_feature   MESV Ψ (fragment): packaging signal of murine embryonic stem cell virus
   1205..1621    +  CDS            gag (truncated): truncated Moloney murine leukemia virus (MMLV) gag gene lacking the start codon
   1669..1686    +  CDS            myr (fragment): N-myristoylation signal from Src kinase (Pellman et al., 1985; Kaplan et al., 1988)
   1742..1759    +  protein_bind   attB1 (fragment): mutant version of attB; core recombination site for the Gateway® BP reaction BP Clonase™
   1765..2658    +  CDS            CDK2: CDK2_HUMAN - Also known as CDKN2. Experimental evidence at protein level: Swiss-Prot protein existence level 1. Serine/threonine-protein kinase involved in the control of the cell cycle; essential for meiosis, but dispensable for mitosis. Phosphorylates CTNNB1, USP37, p53/TP53, NPM1, CDK7, RB1, BRCA2, MYC, NPAT, EZH2. Triggers duplication of centrosomes and DNA. Acts at the G1-S transition to promote the E2F transcriptional program and the initiation of DNA synthesis, and modulates G2 progression; controls the timing of entry into mitosis/meiosis by controlling the subsequent activation of cyc
   2661..2684    -  protein_bind   attB2: mutant version of attB; recombination site for the Gateway® BP reaction BP Clonase™
   2743..3204    +  misc_feature   IRES: internal ribosome entry site (IRES) of the encephalomyocarditis virus (EMCV)
   3209..4000    +  CDS            neo: KKA2_KLEPN - Also known as kan, nptII. Experimental evidence at protein level: Swiss-Prot protein existence level 1. Resistance to kanamycin, neomycin, paromomycin, ribostamycin, butirosin and gentamicin B. From Klebsiella pneumoniae.
   4068..4189    +  LTR            3' LTR (ΔU3) (fragment): self-inactivating 3' long terminal repeat (LTR) from Moloney murine leukemia virus
   4190..4659    +  LTR            LTR: long terminal repeat from Moloney murine leukemia virus
   4695..4799    +  promoter       AmpR promoter: bla
   4800..5660    +  CDS            AmpR: β-lactamase; bla; confers resistance to ampicillin, carbenicillin, and related antibiotics
   5819..7170    +  rep_origin     oriP (fragment): Epstein-Barr virus oriP replication origin (Yates et al., 2000)
   7426..8014    +  rep_origin     ori: high-copy-number ColE1/pMB1/pBR322/pUC origin of replication
   8197..8249    +  CDS            lacI (fragment): lac repressor; lacI; The lac repressor binds to the lac operator to inhibit transcription in E. coli. This inhibition can be relieved by adding lactose or isopropyl-β-D-thiogalactopyranoside (IPTG).
   8265..8716    -  rep_origin     M13 ori (sequence partly withheld): M13 bacteriophage origin of replication; arrow indicates direction of (+) strand synthesis
>Addgene plasmid #20447 | pWZL Neo Myr Flag CDK2 | addgene full sequence | sequence record 273879 | Addgene NGS Result
GGCATTGATTATTGACTAGTTATTAATAGTAATCAATTACGGGGTCATTAGTTCATAGCCCATATATGGA
GTTCCGCGTTACATAACTTACGGTAAATGGCCCGCCTGGCTGACCGCCCAACGACCCCCGCCCATTGACG
TCAATAATGACGTATGTTCCCATAGTAACGCCAATAGGGACTTTCCATTGACGTCAATGGGTGGAGTATT
TACGGTAAACTGCCCACTTGGCAGTACATCAAGTGTATCATATGCCAAGTCCGCCCCCTATTGACGTCAA
TGACGGTAAATGGCCCGCCTGGCATTATGCCCAGTACATGACCTTACGGGACTTTCCTACTTGGCAGTAC
ATCTACGTATTAGTCATCGCTATTACCATGGTGATGCGGTTTTGGCAGTACACCAATGGGCGTGGATAGC
GGTTTGACTCACGGGGATTTCCAAGTCTCCACCCCATTGACGTCAATGGGAGTTTGTTTTGGCACCAAAA
TCAACGGGACTTTCCAAAATGTCGTAATAACCCCGCCCCGTTGACGCAAATGGGCGGTAGGCGTGTACGG
TGGGAGGTCTATATAAGCAGAGCTGGTTTAGTGAACCGCGCCAGTCCTCCGATTGACTGAGTCGCCCGGG
TACCCGTGTATCCAATAAACCCTCTTGCAGTTGCATCCGACTTGTGGTCTCGCTGTTCCTTGGGAGGGTC
TCCTCTGAGTGATTGACTACCCGTCAGCGGGGGTCTTTCATTTGGGGGCTCGTCCGGGATCGGGAGACCC
CTGCCCAGGGACCACCGACCCACCACCGGGAGGCAAGCTGGCCAGCAACTTATCTGTGTCTGTCCGATTG
TCTAGTGTCTATGACTGATTTTATGCGCCTGCGTCGGTACTAGTTAGCTAACTAGCTCTGTATCTGGCGG
ACCCGTGGTGGAACTGACGAGTTCTGAACACCCGGCCGCAACCCTGGGAGACGTCCCAGGGACTTTGGGG
GCCGTTTTTGTGGCCCGACCTGAGGAAGGGAGTCGATGTGGAATCCGACCCCGTCAGGATATGTGGTTCT
GGTAGGAGACGAGAACCTAAAACAGTTCCCGCCTCCGTCTGAATTTTTGCTTTCGGTTTGGAACCGAAGC
CGCGCGTCTTGTCTGCTGCAGCGCTGCAGCATCGTTCTGTGTTGTCTCTGTCTGACTGTGTTTCTGTATT
TGTCTGAAAATTAGGGCCAGACTGTTACCACTCCCTTAAGTTTGACCTTAGGTCACTGGAAAGATGTCGA
GCGGATCGCTCACAACCAGTCGGTAGATGTCAAGAAGAGACGTTGGGTTACCTTCTGCTCTGCAGAATGG
CCAACCTTTAACGTCGGATGGCCGCGAGACGGCACCTTTAACCGAGACCTCATCACCCAGGTTAAGATCA
AGGTCTTTTCACCTGGCCCGCATGGACACCCAGACCAGGTCCCCTACATCGTGACCTGGGAAGCCTTGGC
TTTTGACCCCCCTCCCTGGGTCAAGCCCTTTGTACACCCTAAGCCTCCGCCTCCTCTTCCTCCATCCGCC
CCGTCTCTCCCCCTTGAACCTCCTCGTTCGACCCCGCCTCGATCCTCCCTTTATCCAGCCCTCACTCCTT
CTCTAGGCGCCGGCCGGATCCAGAATTCGCCACCATGGGGTCTTCAAAATCTAAACCAAAGGACCCCAGC
CAGCGCCGGCGCAGGATCCGAGGTTACCTTGACTACAAAGACGATGACGACAAGCAATTGACAAGTTTGT
ACAAAAAAGTTGGCATGGAGAACTTCCAAAAGGTGGAAAAGATCGGAGAGGGCACGTACGGAGTTGTGTA
CAAAGCCAGAAACAAGTTGACGGGAGAGGTGGTGGCGCTTAAGAAAATCCGCCTGGACACTGAGACTGAG
GGTGTGCCCAGTACTGCCATCCGAGAGATCTCTCTGCTTAAGGAGCTTAACCATCCTAATATTGTCAAGC
TGCTGGATGTCATCCACACAGAAAATAAACTCTACCTGGTTTTTGAATTTCTGCACCAAGATCTCAAGAA
ATTCATGGATGCCTCTGCTCTCACTGGCATTCCTCTTCCCCTCATCAAGAGCTATCTGTTCCAGCTGCTC
CAGGGCCTAGCTTTCTGCCATTCTCATCGGGTCCTCCACCGAGACCTTAAACCTCAGAATCTGCTTATTA
ACACAGAGGGGGCCATCAAGCTAGCAGACTTTGGACTAGCCAGAGCTTTTGGAGTCCCTGTTCGTACTTA
CACCCATGAGGTGGTGACCCTGTGGTACCGAGCTCCTGAAATCCTCCTGGGCTGCAAATATTATTCCACA
GCTGTGGACATCTGGAGCCTGGGCTGCATCTTTGCTGAGATGGTGACTCGCCGGGCCCTATTCCCTGGAG
ATTCTGAGATTGACCAGCTCTTCCGGATCTTTCGGACTCTGGGGACCCCAGATGAGGTGGTGTGGCCAGG
AGTTACTTCTATGCCTGATTGCAAGCCAAGTTTCCCCAAGTGGGCCCGGCAAGATTTTAGTAAAGTTGTA
CCTCCCCTGGATGAAGATGGACGGAGCTTGTTATCGCAAATGCTGCACTACGACCCTAACAAGCGGATTT
CGGCCAAGGCAGCCCTGGCTCACCCTTTCTTCCAGGATGTGACCAAGCCAGTACCCCATCTTCGACTCTG
CCCAACTTTCTTGTACAAAGTGGTTTGATCTAGTCGACCAATTCCGGTTATTTTCCACCATATTGCCGTC
TTTTGGCAATGTGAGGGCCCGGAAACCTGGCCCTGTCTTCTTGACGAGCATTCCTAGGGGTCTTTCCCCT
CTCGCCAAAGGAATGCAAGGTCTGTTGAATGTCGTGAAGGAAGCAGTTCCTCTGGAAGCTTCTTGAAGAC
AAACAACGTCTGTAGCGACCCTTTGCAGGCAGCGGAACCCCCCACCTGGCGACAGGTGCCTCTGCGGCCA
AAAGCCACGTGTATAAGATACACCTGCAAAGGCGGCACAACCCCAGTGCCACGTTGTGAGTTGGATAGTT
GTGGAAAGAGTCAAATGGCTCTCCTCAAGCGTATTCAACAAGGGGCTGAAGGATGCCCAGAAGGTACCCC
ATTGTATGGGATCTGATCTGGGGCCTCGGTGCACATGCTTTACATGTGTTTAGTCGAGGTTAAAAAACGT
CTAGGCCCCCCGAACCACGGGGACGTGGTTTTCCTTTGAAAAACACGATGATAATACCATGATTGAACAA
GATGGATTGCACGCAGGTTCTCCGGCCGCTTGGGTGGAGAGGCTATTCGGCTATGACTGGGCACAACAGA
CAATCGGCTGCTCTGATGCCGCCGTGTTCCGGCTGTCAGCGCAGGGGCGCCCGGTTCTTTTTGTCAAGAC
CGACCTGTCCGGTGCCCTGAATGAACTGCAGGACGAGGCAGCGCGGCTATCGTGGCTGGCCACGACGGGC
GTTCCTTGCGCAGCTGTGCTCGACGTTGTCACTGAAGCGGGAAGGGACTGGCTGCTATTGGGCGAAGTGC
CGGGGCAGGATCTCCTGTCATCTCACCTTGCTCCTGCCGAGAAAGTATCCATCATGGCTGATGCAATGCG
GCGGCTGCATACGCTTGATCCGGCTACCTGCCCATTCGACCACCAAGCGAAACATCGCATCGAGCGAGCA
CGTACTCGGATGGAAGCCGGTCTTGTCGATCAGGATGATCTGGACGAAGAGCATCAGGGGCTCGCGCCAG
CCGAACTGTTCGCCAGGCTCAAGGCGCGCATGCCCGACGGCGAGGATCTCGTCGTGACCCATGGCGATGC
CTGCTTGCCGAATATCATGGTGGAAAATGGCCGCTTTTCTGGATTCATCGACTGTGGCCGGCTGGGTGTG
GCGGACCGCTATCAGGACATAGCGTTGGCTACCCGTGATATTGCTGAAGAGCTTGGCGGCGAATGGGCTG
ACCGCTTCCTCGTGCTTTACGGTATCGCCGCTCCCGATTCGCAGCGCATCGCCTTCTATCGCCTTCTTGA
CGAGTTCTTCTGAGCGGGACTCTGGGGTTCGCATCGATAAAATAAAAGATTTTATTTAGTCTCCAGAAAA
AGGGGGGAATGAAAGACCCCACCTGTAGGTTTGGCAAGCTAGCTTAAGTAACGCCATTTTGCAAGGCATG
GAAAAATACATAACTGAGAATAGAGAAGTTCAGATCAAGGTCAGGAACAGATGGAACAGCTGAATATGGG
CCAAACAGGATATCTGTGGTAAGCAGTTCCTGCCCCGGCTCAGGGCCAAGAACAGATGGAACAGCTGAAT
ATGGGCCAAACAGGATATCTGTGGTAAGCAGTTCCTGCCCCGGCTCAGGGCCAAGAACAGATGGTCCCCA
GATGCGGTCCAGCCCTCAGCAGTTTCTAGAGAACCATCAGATGTTTCCAGGGTGCCCCAAGGACCTGAAA
TGACCCTGTGCCTTATTTGAACTAACCAATCAGTTCGCTTCTCGCTTCTGTTCGCGCGCTTCTGCTCCCC
GAGCTCAATAAAAGAGCCCACAACCCCTCACTCGGGGCGCCAGTCCTCCGATTGACTGAGTCGCCCGGGT
ACCCGTGTATCCAATAAACCCTCTTGCAGTTGCATCCGACTTGTGGTCTCGCTGTTCCTTGGGAGGGTCT
CCTCTGAGTGATTGACTACCCGTCAGCGGGGGTCTTTCACAGGCCAGTGGGGCCGCACTTTTCGGGGAAA
TGTGCGCGGAACCCCTATTTGTTTATTTTTCTAAATACATTCAAATATGTATCCGCTCATGAGACAATAA
CCCTGATAAATGCTTCAATAATATTGAAAAAGGAAGAGTATGAGTATTCAACATTTCCGTGTCGCCCTTA
TTCCCTTTTTTGCGGCATTTTGCCTTCCTGTTTTTGCTCACCCAGAAACGCTGGTGAAAGTAAAAGATGC
TGAAGATCAGTTGGGTGCACGAGTGGGTTACATCGAACTGGATCTCAACAGCGGTAAGATCCTTGAGAGT
TTTCGCCCCGAAGAACGTTTTCCAATGATGAGCACTTTTAAAGTTCTGCTATGTGGCGCGGTATTATCCC
GTATTGACGCCGGGCAAGAGCAACTCGGTCGCCGCATACACTATTCTCAGAATGACTTGGTTGAGTACTC
ACCAGTCACAGAAAAGCATCTTACGGATGGCATGACAGTAAGAGAATTATGCAGTGCTGCCATAACCATG
AGTGATAACACTGCGGCCAACTTACTTCTGACAACGATCGGAGGACCGAAGGAGCTAACCGCTTTTTTGC
ACAACATGGGGGATCATGTAACTCGCCTTGATCGTTGGGAACCGGAGCTGAATGAAGCCATACCAAACGA
CGAGCGTGACACCACGATGCCTGTAGCAATGGCAACAACGTTGCGCAAACTATTAACTGGCGAACTACTT
ACTCTAGCTTCCCGGCAACAATTAATAGACTGGATGGAGGCGGATAAAGTTGCAGGACCACTTCTGCGCT
CGGCCCTTCCGGCTGGCTGGTTTATTGCTGATAAATCTGGAGCCGGTGAGCGTGGGTCTCGCGGTATCAT
TGCAGCACTGGGGCCAGATGGTAAGCCCTCCCGTATCGTAGTTATCTACACGACGGGGAGTCAGGCAACT
ATGGATGAACGAAATAGACAGATCGCTGAGATAGGTGCCTCACTGATTAAGCATTGGTAACTGTCAGACC
AAGTTTACTCATATATACTTTAGATTGATTTGCGGCCGCGAAAAGGACAAGCAGCGAAAATTCACGCCCC
CTTGGGAGGTGGCGGCATATGCAAAGGATAGCACTCCCACTCTACTACTGGGTATCATATGCTGACTGTA
TATGCATGAGGATAGCATATGCTACCCGGATACAGATTAGGATAGCATATACTACCCAGATATAGATTAG
GATAGCATATGCTACCCAGATATAGATTAGGATAGCCTATGCTACCCAGATATAAATTAGGATAGCATAT
ACTACCCAGATATAGATTAGGATAGCATATGCTACCCAGATATAGATTAGGATAGCCTATGCTACCCAGA
TATAGATTAGGATAGCATATGCTATCCAGATATTTGGGTAGTATATGCTACCCATGGCAACATTAGCCCA
CCGTGCTCTCAGCGACCTCGTGAATATGAGGACCAACAACCCTGTGCTTGGCGCTCAGGCGCAAGTGTGT
GTAATTTGTCCTCCAGATCGCAGCAATCGCGCCCCTATCTTGGCCCGCCCACCTACTTATGCAGGTATTC
CCCGGGGTGCCATTAGTGGTTTTGTGGGCAAGTGGTTTGACCGCAGTGGTTAGCGGGGTTACAATCAGCC
AAGTTATTACACCCTTATTTTACAGTCCAAAACCGCAGGGCGGCGTGTGGGGGCTGACGCGTGCCCCCAC
TCCACAATTTCAAAAAAAAGAGTGGCCACTTGTCTTTGTTTATGGGCCCCATTGGCGTGGAGCCCCGTTT
AATTTTCGGGGGTGTTAGAGACAACCAGTGGAGTCCGCTGCTGTCGGCGTCCACTCTCTTTCCCCTTGTT
ACAAATAGAGTGTAACAACATGGTTCACCTGTCTTGGTCCCTGCCTGGGACACATCTTAATAACCCCAGT
ATCATATTGCACTAGGATTATGTGTTGCCCATAGCCATAAATTCGTGTGAGATGGACATCCAGTCTTTAC
GGCTTGTCCCCACCCCATGGATTTCTATTGTTAAAGATATTCAGAATGTTTCATTCCTACACTAGTATTT
ATTGCCCAAGGGGTTTGTGAGGGTTATATTGGTGTCATAGCACAATGCCACCACTGAACCCCCCGTCCAA
ATTTTATTCTGGGGGCGTCACCTGAAACCTTGTTTTCGAGCACCTCACATACACCTTACTGTTCACAACT
CAGCAGTTATTCTATTAGCTAAACGAAGGAGAATGAAGAAGCAGGCGAAGATTCAGGAGAGTTCACTGCC
CGCTCCTTGATCTTCAGCCACTGCCCTTGTGACTAAAATGGTTCACTACCCTCGTGGAATCCTGACCCCA
TGTAAATAAAACCGTGACAGCTCATGGGGTGGGAGATATCGCTGTTCCTTAGGACCCTTTTACTAACCCT
AATTCGATAGCATATGCTTCCCGTTGGGTAACATATGCTATTGAATTAGGGTTAGTCTGGATAGTATATA
CTACTACCCGGGAAGCATATGCTACCCGTTTAGGGTTAACAAGGGGGCCTTATAAACACTATTGCTAATG
CCCTCTTGAGGGTCCGCTTATCGGTAGCTACACAGGCCCCTCTGATTGACGTTGGTGTAGCCTCCCGTAG
TCTTCCTGGGCCCCTGGGAGGTACATGTCGGCCGCAAAAGGATCTAGGTGAAGATCCTTTTTGATAATCT
CATGACCAAAATCCCTTAACGTGAGTTTTCGTTCCACTGAGCGTCAGACCCCGTAGAAAAGATCAAAGGA
TCTTCTTGAGATCCTTTTTTTCTGCGCGTAATCTGCTGCTTGCAAACAAAAAAACCACCGCTACCAGCGG
TGGTTTGTTTGCCGGATCAAGAGCTACCAACTCTTTTTCCGAAGGTAACTGGCTTCAGCAGAGCGCAGAT
ACCAAATACTGTTCTTCTAGTGTAGCCGTAGTTAGGCCACCACTTCAAGAACTCTGTAGCACCGCCTACA
TACCTCGCTCTGCTAATCCTGTTACCAGTGGCTGCTGCCAGTGGCGATAAGTCGTGTCTTACCGGGTTGG
ACTCAAGACGATAGTTACCGGATAAGGCGCAGCGGTCGGGCTGAACGGGGGGTTCGTGCACACAGCCCAG
CTTGGAGCGAACGACCTACACCGAACTGAGATACCTACAGCGTGAGCTATGAGAAAGCGCCACGCTTCCC
GAAGGGAGAAAGGCGGACAGGTATCCGGTAAGCGGCAGGGTCGGAACAGGAGAGCGCACGAGGGAGCTTC
CAGGGGGAAACGCCTGGTATCTTTATAGTCCTGTCGGGTTTCGCCACCTCTGACTTGAGCGTCGATTTTT
GTGATGCTCGTCAGGGGGGCGGAGCCTATGGAAAAACGCCAGCAACGCGGCCTTTTTACGGTTCCTGGCC
TTTTGCTGGCCTTTTGCTCACATGTTCTTTCCTGCGTTATCCCCTGATTCTGTGGATAACCGTATTACCG
CCTTTGAGTGAGCTGATACCGCTCGCCGCAGCCGAACGACCGAGCGCAGCGAGTCAGTGAGCGAGGAAGC
GGAAGAGCGCCCAATACGCAAACCGCCTCTCCCCGCGCGTTGGCCGATTCATTAATGCAACTATGGTTGG
CGCGTTGTAAACGTTAATATTTTGTTAAAATTCGCGTTAAATTTTTGTTAAATCAGCTCATTTTTTAACC
AATAGACCGAAATCGGCAAAATCCCTTATAAATCAAAAGAATAGCCCGAGATAGAGT
[37 nt withheld, positions 8388-8424]
AAAGAACGTGGACTCCAACGTCAAAGG
[141 nt withheld, positions 8452-8592]
G
[46 nt withheld, positions 8594-8639]
A
[76 nt withheld, positions 8641-8716]
CCGATCTTCAATATTGGCCATTAGCCATATTATTCATTGGTTATATAGCATAAATCAATATTGGCTATTG
GCCATTGCATACGTTGTATCTATATCATAATATGTACATTTATATTGGCTCATGTCCAATATGACCGCCA
TGTT
