LOCUS       Exported 774 bp ds-DNA linear SYN 05-JUL-2021
DEFINITION  synthetic linear DNA
ACCESSION   .
VERSION     .
KEYWORDS    pWZL Neo Myr Flag CDK2
SOURCE      synthetic DNA construct
  ORGANISM  synthetic DNA construct
REFERENCE   1 (bases 1 to 774)
  AUTHORS   Boehm JS, Zhao JJ, Yao J, Kim SY, Firestein R, Dunn IF, Sjostrom SK,
            Garraway LA, Weremowicz S, Richardson AL, Greulich H, Stewart CJ,
            Mulvey LA, Shen RR, Ambrogio L, Hirozane-Kishikawa T, Hill DE, Vidal
            M, Meyerson M, Grenier JK, Hinkle G, Root DE, Roberts TM, Lander ES,
            Polyak K, Hahn WC
  TITLE     Integrative Genomic Approaches Identify IKBKE as a Breast Cancer
            Oncogene (Kinase Library Clones)
  JOURNAL   Cell. 2007 Jun 15. 129(6):1065-1079.
  PUBMED    17574021
REFERENCE   2 (bases 1 to 774)
  AUTHORS   .
  TITLE     Direct Submission
  JOURNAL   Exported Jul 5, 2021 from SnapGene Server 1.1.58
            http://www.snapgene.com
FEATURES             Location/Qualifiers
     source          1..774
                     /organism="synthetic DNA construct"
                     /mol_type="other DNA"
     regulatory      35..44
                     /regulatory_class="other"
                     /note="vertebrate consensus sequence for strong initiation
                     of translation (Kozak, 1987)"
     CDS             41..82
                     /codon_start=1
                     /product="N-myristoylation signal from Src kinase (Pellman
                     et al., 1985; Kaplan et al., 1988)"
                     /label=myr
                     /translation="MGSSKSKPKDPSQR"
     CDS             107..130
                     /codon_start=1
                     /product="FLAG(R) epitope tag, followed by an enterokinase
                     cleavage site"
                     /label=FLAG
                     /translation="DYKDDDDK"
     protein_bind    137..161
                     /gene="mutant version of attB"
                     /label=attB1
                     /bound_moiety="BP Clonase(TM)"
                     /note="recombination site for the Gateway(R) BP reaction"
ORIGIN
        1 ctccttctct aggcgccggc cggatccaga attcgccacc atggggtctt caaaatctaa
       61 accaaaggac cccagccagc gccggcgcag gatccgaggt taccttgact acaaagacga
      121 tgacgacaag caattgacaa gtttgtacaa aaaagttggc atggagaact tccaaaaggt
      181 ggaaaagatc ggagagggca cgtacggagt tgtgtacaaa gccagaaaca agttgacggg
      241 agaggtggtg gcgcttaaga aaatccgcct ggacactgag actgagggtg tgcccagtac
      301 tgccatccga gagatctctc tgcttaagga gcttaaccat cctaatattg tcaagctgct
      361 ggatgtcatc cacacagaaa ataaactcta cctggttttt gaatttctgc accaagatct
      421 caagaaattc atggatgcct ctgctctcac tggcattcct cttcccctca tcaagagcta
      481 tctgttccag ctgctccagg gcctagcttt ctgccattct catcgggtcc tccaccgaga
      541 ccttaaacct cagaatctgc ttattaacac agagggggcc atcaagctag cagactttgg
      601 actagccaga gcttttggag tccctgttcg tacttacacc catgangtgg tgaccctgtg
      661 gtaccgagct cctgaaatcc tcctgggctg cnaatattat tccacagctg tggacatctg
      721 gagcctgggc tgcatctttg ctganatggt gactcgcngg gccctattcc ctgg
//
